Addgene plasmid #85052: pmScarlet-H_H2A_C1
Purpose: In vivo visualization of the nucleus (can be used for colocalization studies)
Depositing lab: Dorus Gadella. Depositing organization: University of Amsterdam. Publication: mScarlet: a bright monomeric red fluorescent protein for cellular imaging. Bindels DS, Haarbosch L, van Weeren L, Postma M, Wiese KE, Mastop M, Aumonier S, Gotthard G, Royant A, Hink MA, Gadella TW Jr. Nat Methods. 2016 Nov 21. doi: 10.1038/nmeth.4074. PubMed 27869816.
Backbone
  Vector backbone: pmScarlet-H_C1
  Backbone manufacturer: Gadella Lab
  Backbone size w/o insert (bp): 4685
  Vector type: Mammalian Expression
  Selectable markers: Neomycin (select with G418)
Growth in bacteria
  Bacterial resistance: Kanamycin, 50 μg/mL
  Growth temperature: 37°C
  Growth strain: DH5alpha
  Copy number: High Copy
Gene/Insert
  Gene/Insert name: H2A (alt name: Histon 2A)
  Species: H. sapiens (human)
  Insert size (bp): 390
  Entrez Gene: H2AC16 (a.k.a. H2A.i, H2A/i, H2AC11, H2AC13, H2AC15, H2AC17, H2AFI, HIST1H2AL, dJ193B12.9)
  Promoter: CMV
  Tag / fusion protein: mScarlet-H (N terminal on backbone)
  Cloning method: Restriction Enzyme; 5′ cloning site BsrGI (not destroyed); 3′ cloning site BamHI (not destroyed)
  Sequencing primers: 5′ AGGTCTATATAAGCAGAGC; 3′ TCTACAAATGTGGTATGGC
Terms and licenses: Academic/Nonprofit Terms; Industry Terms: Not Available to Industry
How to cite: pmScarlet-H_H2A_C1 was a gift from Dorus Gadella (Addgene plasmid # 85052 ; http://n2t.net/addgene:85052 ; RRID:Addgene_85052)
