[The description below was written by a language model from this plasmid's Addgene catalogue record.]
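Description:
pmScarlet-H_H2A_C1 is a mammalian expression plasmid built on the pmScarlet-H_C1 backbone (about 4.7 kb without insert), a C1-style fusion vector in which the fluorescent protein sits upstream of the cloning site so that the gene of interest is attached to its C-terminus. It is maintained as a high-copy plasmid in E. coli under kanamycin selection, and it carries a neomycin resistance marker that allows G418 selection of transfected mammalian cells. No feature table accompanies the record, so the specific origin of replication, polyadenylation signals and the promoter driving the resistance cassette are not stated.

The payload is a 390 bp human histone H2A coding sequence (linked to the H2AC16 gene entry), inserted between BsrGI and BamHI sites, both of which remain intact after cloning. Transcription is driven by the CMV promoter, a strong constitutive promoter in most mammalian cell lines, giving a single fusion protein with mScarlet-H at the N-terminus and H2A at the C-terminus. mScarlet-H is a variant from the mScarlet family of monomeric red fluorescent proteins. Because H2A is a core nucleosome component, the fusion is incorporated into chromatin and marks the nucleus with red fluorescence.

The stated purpose is visualization of the nucleus in living cells, and the construct can serve as a nuclear reference marker in colocalization studies alongside spectrally distinct fluorescent proteins.
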