>Addgene plasmid #85052 | pmScarlet-H_H2A_C1 | addgene partial sequence | sequence record 167583 | CMV-F 5'-CGCAAATGGGCGGTAGGCGTG-3'
GTGAACCGTCAGATCCGCTAGCGCTACCGGTCGCCACCATGGTGAGCAAGGGCGAGGCAGTGATCAAGGA
GTTCATGCGGTTCAAGGTGCACATGGAGGGCTCCATGAACGGCCACGAGTTCGAGATCGAGGGCGAGGGC
GAGGGCCGCCCCTACGAGGGCACCCAGACCGCCAAGCTGAAGGTGACCAAGGGTGGCCCCCTGCCCTTCT
CCTGGGACATCCTGTCCCCTCAGTTCATGTACGGCTCCAGGGCCTTCACCAAGCACCCCGCCGACATCCC
CGACTACTATAAGCAGTCCTTCCCCGAGGGCTTCAAGTGGGAGCGCGTGATGAACTTCGAGGACGGCGGC
GCCGTGACCGTGACCCAGGACACCTCCCTGGAGGACGGCACCCTGATCTACAAGGTGAAGCTCCGCGGCA
CCAACTTCCCTCCTGACGGCCCCGTAATGCAGAAGAAGACAATGGGCTGGGAAGCGTCCACCGAGCGGTT
GTACCCCGAGGACGGCGTGCTGAAGGGCGACATTAAGCACGCCCTGCGCCTGAAGGACGGCGGCCGCTAC
CTGGCGGACTTCAAGACCACCTACAAGGCCAAGAAGCCCGTGCAGATGCCCGGCGCCTACAACGTCGACC
GCAAGTTGGACATCACCTCCCACAACGAGGACTACACCGTGGTGGAACAGTACGAACGCTCCGAGGGCCG
CCACTCCACCGGCGGCATGGACGAGCTGTACAAGTACTCAGATCTCGAGCTCAAGCTTCGAATTCTGATG
[83 nt withheld, positions 771-853]
