>Addgene plasmid #85052 | pmScarlet-H_H2A_C1 | addgene partial sequence | sequence record 167584 | SV40pA-R 5'-GAAATTTGTGATGCTATTGC-3'
CATAACAGTTAACAACAACAATTGCATTCATTTTATGTTTCAGGTTCAGGGGGAGGTGTGGGAGGTTTTT
TAAAGCAAGTAAAACCTCTACAAATGTGGTATGGCTGATTATGATCAGTTATCTAGATCCGGTGGATCCC
G
[387 nt withheld, positions 142-528]
CATCAGAATTCGAAGCTTGAGCTCGAGATCTGAGTACTTGTACAGCTCGTCCATGCCGCCGGTGGAGTGG
CGGCCCTCGGAGCGTTCGTACTGTTCCACCACGGTGTAGTCCTCGTTGTGGGAGGTGATGTCCAACTTGC
GGTCGACGTTGT
