LOCUS       Exported 5075 bp ds-DNA circular SYN 12-MAY-2021
DEFINITION  In vivo visualization of the nucleus (can be used for colocalization
            studies).
ACCESSION   .
VERSION     .
KEYWORDS    pmScarlet-H_H2A_C1
SOURCE      synthetic DNA construct
  ORGANISM  synthetic DNA construct
REFERENCE   1 (bases 1 to 5075)
  AUTHORS   Bindels DS, Haarbosch L, van Weeren L, Postma M, Wiese KE, Mastop M,
            Aumonier S, Gotthard G, Royant A, Hink MA, Gadella TW Jr
  TITLE     mScarlet: a bright monomeric red fluorescent protein for cellular
            imaging.
  JOURNAL   Nat Methods. 2016 Nov 21. doi: 10.1038/nmeth.4074.
  PUBMED    27869816
REFERENCE   2 (bases 1 to 5075)
  AUTHORS   .
  TITLE     Direct Submission
  JOURNAL   Exported May 12, 2021 from SnapGene Server 1.1.58
            http://www.snapgene.com
FEATURES             Location/Qualifiers
     source          1..5075
                     /organism="synthetic DNA construct"
                     /mol_type="other DNA"
     primer_bind     158..177
                     /label=F1ori-R
                     /note="F1 origin, reverse primer"
     promoter        291..395
                     /gene="bla"
                     /label=AmpR promoter
     promoter        397..754
                     /label=SV40 promoter
                     /note="SV40 enhancer and early promoter"
     primer_bind     complement(420..440)
                     /label=pBABE 3'
                     /note="SV40 enhancer, reverse primer for pBABE vectors"
     rep_origin      605..740
                     /label=SV40 ori
                     /note="SV40 origin of replication"
     primer_bind     667..686
                     /label=SV40pro-F
                     /note="SV40 promoter/origin, forward primer"
     CDS             789..1583
                     /codon_start=1
                     /gene="aph(3')-II (or nptII)"
                     /product="aminoglycoside phosphotransferase from Tn5"
                     /label=NeoR/KanR
                     /note="confers resistance to neomycin, kanamycin, and G418
                     (Geneticin(R))"
                     /translation="MIEQDGLHAGSPAAWVERLFGYDWAQQTIGCSDAAVFRLSAQGRP
                     VLFVKTDLSGALNELQDEAARLSWLATTGVPCAAVLDVVTEAGRDWLLLGEVPGQDLLS
                     SHLAPAEKVSIMADAMRRLHTLDPATCPFDHQAKHRIERARTRMEAGLVDQDDLDEEHQ
                     GLAPAELFARLKASMPDGEDLVVTHGDACLPNIMVENGRFSGFIDCGRLGVADRYQDIA
                     LATRDIAEELGGEWADRFLVLYGIAAPDSQRIAFYRLLDEFF"
     primer_bind     complement(843..862)
                     /label=Neo-R
                     /note="Neomycin resistance gene, reverse primer"
     primer_bind     1453..1472
                     /label=Neo-F
                     /note="Neomycin resistance gene, forward primer"
     primer_bind     complement(1771..1790)
                     /label=TK-pA-R
                     /note="Thymidine kinase polyA, reverse primer"
     polyA_signal    1815..1862
                     /label=HSV TK poly(A) signal
                     /note="herpes simplex virus thymidine kinase
                     polyadenylation signal (Cole and Stacy, 1985)"
     rep_origin      2191..2779
                     /direction=RIGHT
                     /label=ori
                     /note="high-copy-number ColE1/pMB1/pBR322/pUC origin of
                     replication"
     primer_bind     2680..2699
                     /label=pBR322ori-F
                     /note="pBR322 origin, forward primer"
     enhancer        2954..3257
                     /label=CMV enhancer
                     /note="human cytomegalovirus immediate early enhancer"
     promoter        3258..3461
                     /label=CMV promoter
                     /note="human cytomegalovirus (CMV) immediate early
                     promoter"
     primer_bind     3412..3432
                     /label=CMV-F
                     /note="Human CMV immediate early promoter, forward primer"
     regulatory      3500..3509
                     /regulatory_class="other"
                     /note="vertebrate consensus sequence for strong initiation
                     of translation (Kozak, 1987)"
     CDS             3506..4201
                     /codon_start=1
                     /product="monomeric red fluorescent protein evolved from a
                     synthetic template (Bindels et al., 2016)"
                     /label=mScarlet-H
                     /note="more photostable than mScarlet"
                     /translation="MVSKGEAVIKEFMRFKVHMEGSMNGHEFEIEGEGEGRPYEGTQTA
                     KLKVTKGGPLPFSWDILSPQFMYGSRAFTKHPADIPDYYKQSFPEGFKWERVMNFEDGG
                     AVTVTQDTSLEDGTLIYKVKLRGTNFPPDGPVMQKKTMGWEASTERLYPEDGVLKGDIK
                     HALRLKDGGRYLADFKTTYKAKKPVQMPGAYNVDRKLDITSHNEDYTVVEQYERSEGRH
                     STGGMDELYK"
     primer_bind     complement(3639..3657)
                     /label=mCherry-R
                     /note="mCherry, reverse primer"
     primer_bind     3907..3926
                     /label=mCherry-F
                     /note="mCherry, forward primer"
     polyA_signal    4756..4877
                     /label=SV40 poly(A) signal
                     /note="SV40 polyadenylation signal"
     primer_bind     complement(4793..4812)
                     /label=SV40pA-R
                     /note="SV40 polyA, reverse primer"
     primer_bind     4847..4866
                     /label=EBV-rev
                     /note="SV40 polyA terminator, reverse primer"
     rep_origin      complement(4884..264)
                     /direction=LEFT
                     /label=f1 ori
                     /note="f1 bacteriophage origin of replication; arrow
                     indicates direction of (+) strand synthesis"
     primer_bind     complement(5021..5042)
                     /label=F1ori-F
                     /note="F1 origin, forward primer"
ORIGIN
        1 nnnnnnnnnn nnnnnnnnnn nnnnnnnnnn nnnnnnnnnn nnnnnnntnn nnnnnnnnnn
       61 nnnnnnnnnn nnnnnnnnnn nnnnnnnnnn nnnnnnnnnn nnnnnnnnnn nnnnnnnnnn
      121 nnnnnnnnnn nnnnnnnnng nnnnnnnnnn nnnnnnnnnn nnnnnnnnnn nnnnnnnnnn
      181 nnnnnnnnnn nnnnnnnnnn nnnnnnnnnn nnnnnnnnnn nnnnnnnnnn nnnnnnnnnn
      241 nnnnnnnnnn nnnnnnnnnn nnnncaggtg gcacttttcg gggaaatgtg cgcggaaccc
      301 ctatttgttt atttttctaa atacattcaa atatgtatcc gctcatgaga caataaccct
      361 gataaatgct tcaataatat tgaaaaagga agagtcctga ggcggaaaga accagctgtg
      421 gaatgtgtgt cagttagggt gtggaaagtc cccaggctcc ccagcaggca gaagtatgca
      481 aagcatgcat ctcaattagt cagcaaccag gtgtggaaag tccccaggct ccccagcagg
      541 cagaagtatg caaagcatgc atctcaatta gtcagcaacc atagtcccgc ccctaactcc
      601 gcccatcccg cccctaactc cgcccagttc cgcccattct ccgccccatg gctgactaat
      661 tttttttatt tatgcagagg ccgaggccgc ctcggcctct gagctattcc agaagtagtg
      721 aggaggcttt tttggaggcc taggcttttg caaagatcga tcaagagaca ggatgaggat
      781 cgtttcgcat gattgaacaa gatggattgc acgcaggttc tccggccgct tgggtggaga
      841 ggctattcgg ctatgactgg gcacaacaga caatcggctg ctctgatgcc gccgtgttcc
      901 ggctgtcagc gcaggggcgc ccggttcttt ttgtcaagac cgacctgtcc ggtgccctga
      961 atgaactgca agacgaggca gcgcggctat cgtggctggc cacgacgggc gttccttgcg
     1021 cagctgtgct cgacgttgtc actgaagcgg gaagggactg gctgctattg ggcgaagtgc
     1081 cggggcagga tctcctgtca tctcaccttg ctcctgccga gaaagtatcc atcatggctg
     1141 atgcaatgcg gcggctgcat acgcttgatc cggctacctg cccattcgac caccaagcga
     1201 aacatcgcat cgagcgagca cgtactcgga tggaagccgg tcttgtcgat caggatgatc
     1261 tggacgaaga gcatcagggg ctcgcgccag ccgaactgtt cgccaggctc aaggcgagca
     1321 tgcccgacgg cgaggatctc gtcgtgaccc atggcgatgc ctgcttgccg aatatcatgg
     1381 tggaaaatgg ccgcttttct ggattcatcg actgtggccg gctgggtgtg gcggaccgct
     1441 atcaggacat agcgttggct acccgtgata ttgctgaaga gcttggcggc gaatgggctg
     1501 accgcttcct cgtgctttac ggtatcgccg ctcccgattc gcagcgcatc gccttctatc
     1561 gccttcttga cgagttcttc tgagcgggac tctggggttc gaaatgaccg accaagcgac
     1621 gcccaacctg ccatcacgag atttcgattc caccgccgcc ttctatgaaa ggttgggctt
     1681 cggaatcgtt ttccgggacg ccggctggat gatcctccag cgcggggatc tcatgctgga
     1741 gttcttcgcc caccctaggg ggaggctaac tgaaacacgg aaggagacaa taccggaagg
     1801 aacccgcgct atgacggcaa taaaaagaca gaataaaacg cacggtgttg ggtcgtttgt
     1861 tcataaacgc ggggttcggt cccagggctg gcactctgtc gataccccac cgagacccca
     1921 ttggggccaa tacgcccgcg tttcttcctt ttccccaccc caccccccaa gttcgggtga
     1981 aggcccaggg ctcgcagcca acgtcggggc ggcaggccct gccatagcct caggttactc
     2041 atatatactt tagattgatt taaaacttca tttttaattt aaaaggatct aggtgaagat
     2101 cctttttgat aatctcatga ccaaaatccc ttaacgtgag ttttcgttcc actgagcgtc
     2161 agaccccgta gaaaagatca aaggatcttc ttgagatcct ttttttctgc gcgtaatctg
     2221 ctgcttgcaa acaaaaaaac caccgctacc agcggtggtt tgtttgccgg atcaagagct
     2281 accaactctt tttccgaagg taactggctt cagcagagcg cagataccaa atactgtcct
     2341 tctagtgtag ccgtagttag gccaccactt caagaactct gtagcaccgc ctacatacct
     2401 cgctctgcta atcctgttac cagtggctgc tgccagtggc gataagtcgt gtcttaccgg
     2461 gttggactca agacgatagt taccggataa ggcgcagcgg tcgggctgaa cggggggttc
     2521 gtgcacacag cccagcttgg agcgaacgac ctacaccgaa ctgagatacc tacagcgtga
     2581 gctatgagaa agcgccacgc ttcccgaagg gagaaaggcg gacaggtatc cggtaagcgg
     2641 cagggtcgga acaggagagc gcacgaggga gcttccaggg ggaaacgcct ggtatcttta
     2701 tagtcctgtc gggtttcgcc acctctgact tgagcgtcga tttttgtgat gctcgtcagg
     2761 ggggcggagc ctatggaaaa acgccagcaa cgcggccttt ttacggttcc tggccttttg
     2821 ctggcctttt gctcacatgt tctttcctgc gttatcccct gattctgtgg ataaccgtat
     2881 taccgccatg cattagttat taatagtaat caattacggg gtcattagtt catagcccat
     2941 atatggagtt ccgcgttaca taacttacgg taaatggccc gcctggctga ccgcccaacg
     3001 acccccgccc attgacgtca ataatgacgt atgttcccat agtaacgcca atagggactt
     3061 tccattgacg tcaatgggtg gagtatttac ggtaaactgc ccacttggca gtacatcaag
     3121 tgtatcatat gccaagtacg ccccctattg acgtcaatga cggtaaatgg cccgcctggc
     3181 attatgccca gtacatgacc ttatgggact ttcctacttg gcagtacatc tacgtattag
     3241 tcatcgctat taccatggtg atgcggtttt ggcagtacat caatgggcgt ggatagcggt
     3301 ttgactcacg gggatttcca agtctccacc ccattgacgt caatgggagt ttgttttggc
     3361 accaaaatca acgggacttt ccaaaatgtc gtaacaactc cgccccattg acgcaaatgg
     3421 gcggtaggcg tgtacggtgg gaggtctata taagcagagc tggtttagtg aaccgtcaga
     3481 tccgctagcg ctaccggtcg ccaccatggt gagcaagggc gaggcagtga tcaaggagtt
     3541 catgcggttc aaggtgcaca tggagggctc catgaacggc cacgagttcg agatcgaggg
     3601 cgagggcgag ggccgcccct acgagggcac ccagaccgcc aagctgaagg tgaccaaggg
     3661 tggccccctg cccttctcct gggacatcct gtcccctcag ttcatgtacg gctccagggc
     3721 cttcaccaag caccccgccg acatccccga ctactataag cagtccttcc ccgagggctt
     3781 caagtgggag cgcgtgatga acttcgagga cggcggcgcc gtgaccgtga cccaggacac
     3841 ctccctggag gacggcaccc tgatctacaa ggtgaagctc cgcggcacca acttccctcc
     3901 tgacggcccc gtaatgcaga agaagacaat gggctgggaa gcatccaccg agcggttgta
     3961 ccccgaggac ggcgtgctga agggcgacat taagcacgcc ctgcgcctga aggacggcgg
     4021 ccgctacctg gcggacttca agaccaccta caaggccaag aagcccgtgc agatgcccgg
     4081 cgcctacaac gtcgaccgca agttggacat cacctcccac aacgaggact acaccgtggt
     4141 ggaacagtac gaacgctccg agggccgcca ctccaccggc ggcatggacg agctgtacaa
     4201 gtactcagat ctcgagctca agcttcgaat tctgatgnnn nnnnnnnnnn nnnnnnnnnn
     4261 nnnnnnnnnn nnnnnnnnnn nnnnnnnnnn nnnnnnnnnn nnnnnnnnnn nnnnnnnnnn
     4321 nnnnnnnnnn nnnnnnnnnn nnnnnnnnnn nnnnnnnnnn nnnnnnnnnn nnnnnnnnnn
     4381 nnnnnnnnnn nnnnnnnnnn nnnnnnnnnn nnnnnnnnnn nnnnnnnnnn nnnnnnnnnn
     4441 nnnnnnnnnn nnnnnnnnnn nnnnnnnnnn nnnnnnnnnn nnnnnnnnnn nnnnnnnnnn
     4501 nnnnnnnnnn nnnnnnnnnn nnnnnnnnnn nnnnnnnnnn nnnnnnnnnn nnnnnnnnnn
     4561 nnnnnnnnnn nnnnnnnnnn nnnnnnnnnn nnnnnnnnnn nnnnnnnnnn nnnnnnnnnn
     4621 nnnncgggat ccaccggatc tagataactg atcataatca gccataccac atttgtagag
     4681 gttttacttg ctttaaaaaa cctcccacac ctccccctga acctgaaaca taaaatgaat
     4741 gcaattgttg ttgttaactt gtttattgca gcttataatg gttacaaata aagcaatagc
     4801 atcacaaatt tcacaaataa agcatttttt tcactgcatt ctagttgtgg tttgtccaaa
     4861 ctcatcaatg tatcttaacg cgtaaattgt aagcgttaat attttgttaa aattcgcgtt
     4921 aaatttttgt taaatcagct cattttttaa ccaataggcc gaaatcggca aaatccctta
     4981 taaatcaaaa gaatagaccg agatagggtt gagtgttgtt ccagtttgga acaagagtcc
     5041 actattaaag aacgtggact ccaacgtcaa aggnn
//
